>Addgene plasmid #101207 | pJSC119 - Bacterial expression plasmid for SpCas9 + N497A/R661A/Q695A variant | addgene full sequence | sequence record 198129 | Addgene NGS Result
GTCCCCCGGCCACGGGGCCTGCCACCATACCCACGCCGAAACAAGCGCTCATGAGCCCGAAGTGGCGAGC
CCGATCTTCCCCATCGGTGATGTCGGCGATATAGGCGCCAGCAACCGCACCTGTGGCGCCGGTGATGCCG
GCCACGATGCGTCCGGCGTAGAGGATCGAGATCTCGATCCCGCGAAATTAATACGACTCACTATAGGGAG
ACCACAACGGTTTCCCTCTAGTGCCGGCTCCGGAGAGCTCTTTAATTAAGCGGCCGCCCTGCAGGACTCG
AGTTCTAGAAATAATTTTGTTTAACTTTAAGAAGGAGATATACATATGAAATCTTCTCACCATCACCATC
ACCATCACCATCACCATGGTTCTTCTATGAAAATCGAAGAAGGTAAACTGGTAATCTGGATTAACGGCGA
TAAAGGCTATAACGGTCTCGCTGAAGTCGGTAAGAAATTCGAGAAAGATACCGGAATTAAAGTCACCGTT
GAGCATCCGGATAAACTGGAAGAGAAATTCCCACAGGTTGCGGCAACTGGCGATGGCCCTGACATTATCT
TCTGGGCACACGACCGCTTTGGTGGCTACGCTCAATCTGGCCTGTTGGCTGAAATCACCCCGGACAAAGC
GTTCCAGGACAAGCTGTATCCGTTTACCTGGGATGCCGTACGTTACAACGGCAAGCTGATTGCTTACCCG
ATCGCTGTTGAAGCGTTATCGCTGATTTATAACAAAGATCTGCTGCCGAACCCGCCAAAAACCTGGGAAG
AGATCCCGGCGCTGGATAAAGAACTGAAAGCGAAAGGTAAGAGCGCGCTGATGTTCAACCTGCAAGAACC
GTACTTCACCTGGCCGCTGATTGCTGCTGACGGGGGTTATGCGTTCAAGTATGAAAACGGCAAGTACGAC
ATTAAAGACGTGGGCGTGGATAACGCTGGCGCGAAAGCGGGTCTGACCTTCCTGGTTGACCTGATTAAAA
ACAAACACATGAATGCAGACACCGATTACTCCATCGCAGAAGCTGCCTTTAATAAAGGCGAAACAGCGAT
GACCATCAACGGCCCGTGGGCATGGTCCAACATCGACACCAGCAAAGTGAATTATGGTGTAACGGTACTG
CCGACCTTCAAGGGTCAACCATCCAAACCGTTCGTTGGCGTGCTGAGCGCAGGTATTAACGCCGCCAGTC
CGAACAAAGAGCTGGCAAAAGAGTTCCTCGAAAACTATCTGCTGACTGATGAAGGTCTGGAAGCGGTTAA
TAAAGACAAACCGCTGGGTGCCGTAGCGCTGAAGTCTTACGAGGAAGAGTTGGCGAAAGATCCACGTATT
GCCGCCACTATGGAAAACGCCCAGAAAGGTGAAATCATGCCGAACATCCCGCAGATGTCCGCTTTCTGGT
ATGCCGTGCGTACTGCGGTGATCAACGCCGCCAGCGGTCGTCAGACTGTCGATGAAGCCCTGAAAGACGC
GCAGACTAATTCGAGCTCGAACAACAACAACAATAACAATAACAACAACCTCGGGATCGAGGAAAACCTG
TACTTCCAATCCAATGCAATGGATAAGAAATACTCAATAGGCTTAGATATCGGCACAAATAGCGTCGGAT
GGGCGGTGATCACTGATGAATATAAGGTTCCGTCTAAAAAGTTCAAGGTTCTGGGAAATACAGACCGCCA
CAGTATCAAAAAAAATCTTATAGGGGCTCTTTTATTTGACAGTGGAGAGACAGCGGAAGCGACTCGTCTC
AAACGGACAGCTCGTAGAAGGTATACACGTCGGAAGAATCGTATTTGTTATCTACAGGAGATTTTTTCAA
ATGAGATGGCGAAAGTAGATGATAGTTTCTTTCATCGACTTGAAGAGTCTTTTTTGGTGGAAGAAGACAA
GAAGCATGAACGTCATCCTATTTTTGGAAATATAGTAGATGAAGTTGCTTATCATGAGAAATATCCAACT
ATCTATCATCTGCGAAAAAAATTGGTAGATTCTACTGATAAAGCGGATTTGCGCTTAATCTATTTGGCCT
TAGCGCATATGATTAAGTTTCGTGGTCATTTTTTGATTGAGGGAGATTTAAATCCTGATAATAGTGATGT
GGACAAACTATTTATCCAGTTGGTACAAACCTACAATCAATTATTTGAAGAAAACCCTATTAACGCAAGT
GGAGTAGATGCTAAAGCGATTCTTTCTGCACGATTGAGTAAATCAAGACGATTAGAAAATCTCATTGCTC
AGCTCCCCGGTGAGAAGAAAAATGGCTTATTTGGGAATCTCATTGCTTTGTCATTGGGTTTGACCCCTAA
TTTTAAATCAAATTTTGATTTGGCAGAAGATGCTAAATTACAGCTTTCAAAAGATACTTACGATGATGAT
TTAGATAATTTATTGGCGCAAATTGGAGATCAATATGCTGATTTGTTTTTGGCAGCTAAGAATTTATCAG
ATGCTATTTTACTTTCAGATATCCTAAGAGTAAATACTGAAATAACTAAGGCTCCCCTATCAGCTTCAAT
GATTAAACGCTACGATGAACATCATCAAGACTTGACTCTTTTAAAAGCTTTAGTTCGACAACAACTTCCA
GAAAAGTATAAAGAAATCTTTTTTGATCAATCAAAAAACGGATATGCAGGTTATATTGATGGGGGAGCTA
GCCAAGAAGAATTTTATAAATTTATCAAACCAATTTTAGAAAAAATGGATGGTACTGAGGAATTATTGGT
GAAACTAAATCGTGAAGATTTGCTGCGCAAGCAACGGACCTTTGACAACGGCTCTATTCCCCATCAAATT
CACTTGGGTGAGCTGCATGCTATTTTGAGAAGACAAGAAGACTTTTATCCATTTTTAAAAGACAATCGTG
AGAAGATTGAAAAAATCTTGACTTTTCGAATTCCTTATTATGTTGGTCCATTGGCGCGTGGCAATAGTCG
TTTTGCATGGATGACTCGGAAGTCTGAAGAAACAATTACCCCATGGAATTTTGAAGAAGTTGTCGATAAA
GGTGCTTCAGCTCAATCATTTATTGAACGCATGACAGCGTTTGATAAAAATCTTCCAAATGAAAAAGTAC
TACCAAAACATAGTTTGCTTTATGAGTATTTTACGGTTTATAACGAATTGACAAAGGTCAAATATGTTAC
TGAAGGAATGCGAAAACCAGCATTTCTTTCAGGTGAACAGAAGAAAGCCATTGTTGATTTACTCTTCAAA
ACAAATCGAAAAGTAACCGTTAAGCAATTAAAAGAAGATTATTTCAAAAAAATAGAATGTTTTGATAGTG
TTGAAATTTCAGGAGTTGAAGATAGATTTAATGCTTCATTAGGTACCTACCATGATTTGCTAAAAATTAT
TAAAGATAAAGATTTTTTGGATAATGAAGAAAATGAAGATATCTTAGAGGATATTGTTTTAACATTGACC
TTATTTGAAGATAGGGAGATGATTGAGGAAAGACTTAAAACATATGCTCACCTCTTTGATGATAAGGTGA
TGAAACAGCTTAAACGTCGCCGTTATACTGGTTGGGGAGCGTTGTCTCGAAAATTGATTAATGGTATTAG
GGATAAGCAATCTGGCAAAACAATATTAGATTTTTTGAAATCAGATGGTTTTGCCAATCGCAATTTTATG
GCCCTGATCCATGATGATAGTTTGACATTTAAAGAAGACATTCAAAAAGCACAAGTGTCTGGACAAGGCG
ATAGTTTACATGAACATATTGCAAATTTAGCTGGTAGCCCTGCTATTAAAAAAGGTATTTTACAGACTGT
AAAAGTTGTTGATGAATTGGTCAAAGTAATGGGGCGGCATAAGCCAGAAAATATCGTTATTGAAATGGCA
CGTGAAAATCAGACAACTCAAAAGGGCCAGAAAAATTCGCGAGAGCGTATGAAACGAATCGAAGAAGGTA
TCAAAGAATTAGGAAGTCAGATTCTTAAAGAGCATCCTGTTGAAAATACTCAATTGCAAAATGAAAAGCT
CTATCTCTATTATCTCCAAAATGGAAGAGACATGTATGTGGACCAAGAATTAGATATTAATCGTTTAAGT
GATTATGATGTCGATCACATTGTTCCACAAAGTTTCCTTAAAGACGATTCAATAGACAATAAGGTCTTAA
CGCGTTCTGATAAAAATCGTGGTAAATCGGATAACGTTCCAAGTGAAGAAGTAGTCAAAAAGATGAAAAA
CTATTGGAGACAACTTCTAAACGCCAAGTTAATCACTCAACGTAAGTTTGATAATTTAACGAAAGCTGAA
CGTGGAGGTTTGAGTGAACTTGATAAAGCTGGTTTTATCAAACGCCAATTGGTTGAAACTCGCCAAATCA
CTAAGCATGTGGCACAAATTTTGGATAGTCGCATGAATACTAAATACGATGAAAATGATAAACTTATTCG
AGAGGTTAAAGTGATTACCTTAAAATCTAAATTAGTTTCTGACTTCCGAAAAGATTTCCAATTCTATAAA
GTACGTGAGATTAACAATTACCATCATGCCCATGATGCGTATCTAAATGCCGTCGTTGGAACTGCTTTGA
TTAAGAAATATCCAAAACTTGAATCGGAGTTTGTCTATGGTGATTATAAAGTTTATGATGTTCGTAAAAT
GATTGCTAAGTCTGAGCAAGAAATAGGCAAAGCAACCGCAAAATATTTCTTTTACTCTAATATCATGAAC
TTCTTCAAAACAGAAATTACACTTGCAAATGGAGAGATTCGCAAACGCCCTCTAATCGAAACTAATGGGG
AAACTGGAGAAATTGTCTGGGATAAAGGGCGAGATTTTGCCACAGTGCGCAAAGTATTGTCCATGCCCCA
AGTCAATATTGTCAAGAAAACAGAAGTACAGACAGGCGGATTCTCCAAGGAGTCAATTTTACCAAAAAGA
AATTCGGACAAGCTTATTGCTCGTAAAAAAGACTGGGATCCAAAAAAATATGGTGGTTTTGATAGTCCAA
CGGTAGCTTATTCAGTCCTAGTGGTTGCTAAGGTGGAAAAAGGGAAATCGAAGAAGTTAAAATCCGTTAA
AGAGTTACTAGGGATCACAATTATGGAAAGAAGTTCCTTTGAAAAAAATCCGATTGACTTTTTAGAAGCT
AAAGGATATAAGGAAGTTAAAAAAGACTTAATCATTAAACTACCTAAATATAGTCTTTTTGAGTTAGAAA
ACGGTCGTAAACGGATGCTGGCTAGTGCCGGAGAATTACAAAAAGGAAATGAGCTGGCTCTGCCAAGCAA
ATATGTGAATTTTTTATATTTAGCTAGTCATTATGAAAAGTTGAAGGGTAGTCCAGAAGATAACGAACAA
AAACAATTGTTTGTGGAGCAGCATAAGCATTATTTAGATGAGATTATTGAGCAAATCAGTGAATTTTCTA
AGCGTGTTATTTTAGCAGATGCCAATTTAGATAAAGTTCTTAGTGCATATAACAAACATAGAGACAAACC
AATACGTGAACAAGCAGAAAATATTATTCATTTATTTACGTTGACGAATCTTGGAGCTCCCGCTGCTTTT
AAATATTTTGATACAACAATTGATCGTAAACGATATACGTCTACAAAAGAAGTTTTAGATGCCACTCTTA
TCCATCAATCCATCACTGGTCTTTATGAAACACGCATTGATTTGAGTCAGCTAGGAGGTGACTAATAACA
TTGGAAGTGGATAACGGATCCGCGATCGCGGCGCGCCACCTGGTGGCCGGCCGGTACCACGCGTGCGCGC
TGATCCGGCTGCTAACAAAGCCCGAAAGGAAGCTGAGTTGGCTGCTGCCACCGCTGAGCAATAACTAGCA
TAACCCCTTGGGGCCTCTAAACGGGTCTTGAGGGGTTTTTTGCTGAAAGGAGGAACTATATCCGGATATC
CACAGGACGGGTGTGGTCGCCATGATCGCGTAGTCGATAGTGGCTCCAAGTAGCGAAGCGAGCAGGACTG
GGCGGCGGCCAAAGCGGTCGGACAGTGCTCCGAGAACGGGTGCGCATAGAAATTGCATCAACGCATATAG
CGCTAGCAGCACGCCATAGTGACTGGCGATGCTGTCGGAATGGACGATATCCCGCAAGAGGCCCGGCAGT
ACCGGCATAACCAAGCCTATGCCTACAGCATCCAGGGTGACGGTGCCGAGGATGACGATGAGCGCATTGT
TAGATTTCATACACGGTGCCTGACTGCGTTAGCAATTTAACTGTGATAAACTACCGCATTAAAGCTTATC
GATGATAAGCTGTCAAACATGAGAATTCTTGAAGACGAAAGGGCCTCGTGATACGCCTATTTTTATAGGT
TAATGTCATGATAATAATGGTTTCTTAGACGTCAGGTGGCACTTTTCGGGGAAATGTGCGCGGAACCCCT
ATTTGTTTATTTTTCTAAATACATTCAAATATGTATCCGCTCATGAGACAATAACCCTGATAAATGCTTC
AATAACATTGAAAAAGGAAGAGTATGAGTATTCAACATTTCCGTGTCGCCCTTATTCCCTTTTTTGCGGC
ATTTTGCCTTCCTGTTTTTGCTCACCCAGAAACGCTGGTGAAAGTAAAAGATGCTGAAGATCAGTTGGGT
GCACGAGTGGGTTACATCGAACTGGATCTCAACAGCGGTAAGATCCTTGAGAGTTTTCGCCCCGAAGAAC
GTTTTCCAATGATGAGCACTTTTAAAGTTCTGCTATGTGGCGCGGTATTATCCCGTGTTGACGCCGGGCA
AGAGCAACTCGGTCGCCGCATACACTATTCTCAGAATGACTTGGTTGAGTACTCACCAGTCACAGAAAAG
CATCTTACGGATGGCATGACAGTAAGAGAATTATGCAGTGCTGCCATAACCATGAGTGATAACACTGCGG
CCAACTTACTTCTGACAACGATCGGAGGACCGAAGGAGCTAACCGCTTTTTTGCACAACATGGGGGATCA
TGTAACTCGCCTTGATCGTTGGGAACCGGAGCTGAATGAAGCCATACCAAACGACGAGCGTGACACCACG
ATGCCTGCAGCAATGGCAACAACGTTGCGCAAACTATTAACTGGCGAACTACTTACTCTAGCTTCCCGGC
AACAATTAATAGACTGGATGGAGGCGGATAAAGTTGCAGGACCACTTCTGCGCTCGGCCCTTCCGGCTGG
CTGGTTTATTGCTGATAAATCTGGAGCCGGTGAGCGTGGGTCTCGCGGTATCATTGCAGCACTGGGGCCA
GATGGTAAGCCCTCCCGTATCGTAGTTATCTACACGACGGGGAGTCAGGCAACTATGGATGAACGAAATA
GACAGATCGCTGAGATAGGTGCCTCACTGATTAAGCATTGGTAACTGTCAGACCAAGTTTACTCATATAT
ACTTTAGATTGATTTAAAACTTCATTTTTAATTTAAAAGGATCTAGGTGAAGATCCTTTTTGATAATCTC
ATGACCAAAATCCCTTAACGTGAGTTTTCGTTCCACTGAGCGTCAGACCCCGTAGAAAAGATCAAAGGAT
CTTCTTGAGATCCTTTTTTTCTGCGCGTAATCTGCTGCTTGCAAACAAAAAAACCACCGCTACCAGCGGT
GGTTTGTTTGCCGGATCAAGAGCTACCAACTCTTTTTCCGAAGGTAACTGGCTTCAGCAGAGCGCAGATA
CCAAATACTGTCCTTCTAGTGTAGCCGTAGTTAGGCCACCACTTCAAGAACTCTGTAGCACCGCCTACAT
ACCTCGCTCTGCTAATCCTGTTACCAGTGGCTGCTGCCAGTGGCGATAAGTCGTGTCTTACCGGGTTGGA
CTCAAGACGATAGTTACCGGATAAGGCGCAGCGGTCGGGCTGAACGGGGGGTTCGTGCACACAGCCCAGC
TTGGAGCGAACGACCTACACCGAACTGAGATACCTACAGCGTGAGCTATGAGAAAGCGCCACGCTTCCCG
AAGGGAGAAAGGCGGACAGGTATCCGGTAAGCGGCAGGGTCGGAACAGGAGAGCGCACGAGGGAGCTTCC
AGGGGGAAACGCCTGGTATCTTTATAGTCCTGTCGGGTTTCGCCACCTCTGACTTGAGCGTCGATTTTTG
TGATGCTCGTCAGGGGGGCGGAGCCTATGGAAAAACGCCAGCAACGCGGCCTTTTTACGGTTCCTGGCCT
TTTGCTGGCCTTTTGCTCACATGTTCTTTCCTGCGTTATCCCCTGATTCTGTGGATAACCGTATTACCGC
CTTTGAGTGAGCTGATACCGCTCGCCGCAGCCGAACGACCGAGCGCAGCGAGTCAGTGAGCGAGGAAGCG
GAAGAGCGCCTGATGCGGTATTTTCTCCTTACGCATCTGTGCGGTATTTCACACCGCAATGGTGCACTCT
CAGTACAATCTGCTCTGATGCCGCATAGTTAAGCCAGTATACACTCCGCTATCGCTACGTGACTGGGTCA
TGGCTGCGCCCCGACACCCGCCAACACCCGCTGACGCGCCCTGACGGGCTTGTCTGCTCCCGGCATCCGC
TTACAGACAAGCTGTGACCGTCTCCGGGAGCTGCATGTGTCAGAGGTTTTCACCGTCATCACCGAAACGC
GCGAGGCAGCTGCGGTAAAGCTCATCAGCGTGGTCGTGAAGCGATTCACAGATGTCTGCCTGTTCATCCG
CGTCCAGCTCGTTGAGTTTCTCCAGAAGCGTTAATGTCTGGCTTCTGATAAAGCGGGCCATGTTAAGGGC
GGTTTTTTCCTGTTTGGTCACTGATGCCTCCGTGTAAGGGGGATTTCTGTTCATGGGGGTAATGATACCG
ATGAAACGAGAGAGGATGCTCACGATACGGGTTACTGATGATGAACATGCCCGGTTACTGGAACGTTGTG
AGGGTAAACAACTGGCGGTATGGATGCGGCGGGACCAGAGAAAAATCACTCAGGGTCAATGCCAGCGCTT
CGTTAATACAGATGTAGGTGTTCCACAGGGTAGCCAGCAGCATCCTGCGATGCAGATCCGGAACATAATG
GTGCAGGGCGCTGACTTCCGCGTTTCCAGACTTTACGAAACACGGAAACCGAAGACCATTCATGTTGTTG
CTCAGGTCGCAGACGTTTTGCAGCAGCAGTCGCTTCACGTTCGCTCGCGTATCGGTGATTCATTCTGCTA
ACCAGTAAGGCAACCCCGCCAGCCTAGCCGGGTCCTCAACGACAGGAGCACGATCATGCGCACCCGTGGC
CAGGACCCAACGCTGCCCGAGATGCGCCGCGTGCGGCTGCTGGAGATGGCGGACGCGATGGATATGTTCT
GCCAAGGGTTGGTTTGCGCATTCACAGTTCTCCGCAAGAATTGATTGGCTCCAATTCTTGGAGTGGTGAA
TCCGTTAGCGAGGTGCCGCCGGCTTCCATTCAGGTCGAGGTGGCCCGGCTCCATGCACCGCGACGCAACG
CGGGGAGGCAGACAAGGTATAGGGCGGCGCCTACAATCCATGCCAACCCGTTCCATGTGCTCGCCGAGGC
GGCATAAATCGCCGTGACGATCAGCGGTCCAATGATCGAAGTTAGGCTGGTAAGAGCCGCGAGCGATCCT
TGAAGCTGTCCCTGATGGTCGTCATCTACCTGCCTGGACAGCATGGCCTGCAACGCGGGCATCCCGATGC
CGCCGGAAGCGAGAAGAATCATAATGGGGAAGGCCATCCAGCCTCGCGTCGCGAACGCCAGCAAGACGTA
GCCCAGCGCGTCGGCCGCCATGCCGGCGATAATGGCCTGCTTCTCGCCGAAACGTTTGGTGGCGGGACCA
GTGACGAAGGCTTGAGCGAGGGCGTGCAAGATTCCGAATACCGCAAGCGACAGGCCGATCATCGTCGCGC
TCCAGCGAAAGCGGTCCTCGCCGAAAATGACCCAGAGCGCTGCCGGCACCTGTCCTACGAGTTGCATGAT
AAAGAAGACAGTCATAAGTGCGGCGACGATAGTCATGCCCCGCGCCCACCGGAAGGAGCTGACTGGGTTG
AAGGCTCTCAAGGGCATCGGTCGACGCTCTCCCTTATGCGACTCCTGCATTAGGAAGCAGCCCAGTAGTA
GGTTGAGGCCGTTGAGCACCGCCGCCGCAAGGAATGGTGCATGCAAGGAGATGGCGCCCAACA
Features (pLannotate 1.2.2; 17 found; start..end, strand, type, name):
    189..207     +  promoter       T7 promoter: promoter for bacteriophage T7 RNA polymerase
    296..318     +  RBS            RBS: efficient ribosome binding site from bacteriophage T7 gene 10 (Olins and Rangwala, 1989)
    338..367     +  CDS            10xHis: 10xHis affinity tag
    377..1477    +  CDS            MBP: maltose binding protein from E. coli; malE (mutated); This version of the gene does not encode a signal sequence, so MBP will remain in the cytosol.
   1532..1548    +  CDS            TEV site (fragment): tobacco etch virus (TEV) protease recognition and cleavage site
   1559..5663    +  CDS            Cas9 (fragment): Cas9 (Csn1) endonuclease from the Streptococcus pyogenes Type II CRISPR/Cas system generates RNA-guided double strand breaks in DNA
   5748..5797    +  CDS            SET1 (fragment): solubility-enhancement tag derived from T7 phage gene 10B
   5805..5852    +  terminator     T7 terminator: transcription terminator for bacteriophage T7 RNA polymerase
   5878..6170    -  CDS            TcR (fragment): tetracycline efflux protein; tet; confers resistance to tetracycline
   6218..6246    -  promoter       tet promoter: E. coli promoter for tetracycline efflux protein gene
   6359..6463    +  promoter       AmpR promoter: bla
   6464..7324    +  CDS            AmpR: β-lactamase; bla; confers resistance to ampicillin, carbenicillin, and related antibiotics
   7495..8083    +  rep_origin     ori: high-copy-number ColE1/pMB1/pBR322/pUC origin of replication
   8269..8408    -  misc_feature   bom: basis of mobility region from pBR322
   8510..8701    -  CDS            rop: Rop protein, which maintains plasmids at low copy number; rop
   8718..9098    +  CDS            YPB1_ECOLX: Protein predicted: Swiss-Prot protein existence level 4. From Escherichia coli.
   9340..167     -  CDS            TcR (fragment) (across the origin): tetracycline efflux protein; tet; confers resistance to tetracycline
