[The description below was written by a language model from this plasmid's Addgene catalogue record and pLannotate feature annotations shown in this document.]
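Description:
pJSC119 is a 10,073 bp bacterial expression plasmid built on the pCT10 backbone for producing a triple-mutant Streptococcus pyogenes Cas9 (N497A/R661A/Q695A) in E. coli. It replicates from a ColE1/pMB1-type origin and is selected with ampicillin through a β-lactamase gene under its own promoter. The backbone shows clear pBR322 ancestry: a bom mobilisation region, the rop gene and two fragments of the tetracycline resistance gene with its promoter are annotated. The tetracycline gene appears disrupted, and only ampicillin is listed for selection. The catalogue describes the plasmid as high copy, although rop is normally associated with reduced copy number.

The expression cassette is driven by a T7 promoter followed by the phage T7 gene 10 ribosome binding site, so expression depends on a host that supplies T7 RNA polymerase. The open reading frame encodes an N-terminal 10xHis tag, a cytosolic maltose binding protein lacking its signal sequence, a TEV protease cleavage site and then the Cas9 variant, ending at a T7 terminator. This arrangement allows affinity purification through the His tag, improved solubility from MBP, and removal of both tags by TEV cleavage to release Cas9. A short match to a T7 gene 10B-derived solubility tag just upstream of the terminator is probably residual vector sequence rather than a functional fusion.

The three alanine substitutions are the construct's defining feature, and the associated publication concerns proofreading and targeting accuracy of Cas9. The plasmid is therefore suited to making recombinant variant protein for in vitro studies of target recognition and cleavage specificity, although the record does not specify particular assays.
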