Addgene plasmid #101207: pJSC119 - Bacterial expression plasmid for SpCas9 + N497A/R661A/Q695A variant
Purpose: Bacterial expression plasmid for SpCas9 + N497A/R661A/Q695A variant
Depositing lab: Jennifer Doudna & Keith Joung. Depositing organization: University of California, Berkeley. Publication: Enhanced proofreading governs CRISPR-Cas9 targeting accuracy. Chen JS, Dagdas YS, Kleinstiver BP, Welch MM, Sousa AA, Harrington LB, Sternberg SH, Joung JK, Yildiz A, Doudna JA. Nature. 2017 Sep 20. doi: 10.1038/nature24268. PubMed 28931002.
Backbone
  Vector backbone: pCT10
  Backbone manufacturer: Doudna lab
  Vector type: Bacterial Expression
Growth in bacteria
  Bacterial resistance: Ampicillin, 100 μg/mL
  Growth temperature: 37°C
  Growth strain: DH5alpha
  Copy number: High Copy
Gene/Insert
  Gene/Insert name: SpCas9 variant N497A/R661A/Q695A (alt name: Streptococcus pyogenes Cas9)
  Species: Streptococcus pyogenes
  Mutation: N497A, R661A and Q695A
  Promoter: T7
  Tag / fusion protein: 10x His (N terminal on backbone); MBP (N terminal on backbone); TEV site (N terminal on backbone)
  Cloning method: Gibson Cloning
  Sequencing primers: 5′ T7; 3′ T7-term
Terms and licenses: Academic/Nonprofit Terms; Industry Terms: Not Available to Industry
Depositor comments: Please visit https://www.biorxiv.org/content/early/2017/08/12/160036 for bioRxiv preprint.
How to cite: pJSC119 - Bacterial expression plasmid for SpCas9 + N497A/R661A/Q695A variant was a gift from Jennifer Doudna & Keith Joung (Addgene plasmid # 101207 ; http://n2t.net/addgene:101207 ; RRID:Addgene_101207)
